Addgene plasmid #20581: pWZL Neo Myr Flag PIP5K1B
Depositing lab: William Hahn & Jean Zhao. Depositing organization: Dana-Farber Cancer Institute. Publication: Integrative Genomic Approaches Identify IKBKE as a Breast Cancer Oncogene (Kinase Library Clones). Boehm JS, Zhao JJ, Yao J, Kim SY, Firestein R, Dunn IF, Sjostrom SK, Garraway LA, Weremowicz S, Richardson AL, Greulich H, Stewart CJ, Mulvey LA, Shen RR, Ambrogio L, Hirozane-Kishikawa T, Hill DE, Vidal M, Meyerson M, Grenier JK, Hinkle G, Root DE, Roberts TM, Lander ES, Polyak K, Hahn WC. Cell. 2007 Jun 15. 129(6):1065-1079. 10.1016/j.cell.2007.03.052 PubMed 17574021.
Backbone
  Vector backbone: pWZL-Neo-Myr-Flag-DEST
  Backbone manufacturer: William Hahn Lab (available at Addgene, #15300)
  Vector type: Mammalian Expression, Retroviral
  Selectable markers: Neomycin (select with G418)
Growth in bacteria
  Bacterial resistance: Ampicillin, 100 μg/mL
  Growth temperature: 37°C
  Growth strain: Stbl3
  Growth instructions: Stbl3 cells to prevent recombination.
  Copy number: Unknown
Gene/Insert
  Gene/Insert name: PIP5K1B (alt name: phosphatidylinositol-4-phosphate 5-kinase, type I, beta)
  Species: H. sapiens (human)
  GenBank ID: NM_003558
  Entrez Gene: PIP5K1B (a.k.a. MSS4, STM7)
  Tag / fusion protein: Myr (N terminal on backbone); Flag (N terminal on backbone)
  Cloning method: Gateway Cloning
  Sequencing primers: 5′ pWZL-Fwd (GAA CCT CCT CGT TCG ACC); 3′ pWZL-Rev (TTC CGG GCC CTC ACA TTG)
Resource information
  A portion of this plasmid was derived from a plasmid made by: 4-G11
Terms and licenses: Academic/Nonprofit Terms; Industry Terms: Not Available to Industry
Depositor comments: ORFs were cloned into Gateway compatible pEntry vectors. An LR recombination reaction was performed to move the ORF to pWZL-Neo-Myr-Flag DEST such that the ORF would have 5' myristoylation and flag tags. This plasmid is part of a kinase library, and the gene has been verified, but has not been fully sequenced for minor mutations. Please see the following link for plasmids from this article that are not part of the kinase library http://www.addgene.org/pubmed/17574021
How to cite: pWZL Neo Myr Flag PIP5K1B was a gift from William Hahn & Jean Zhao (Addgene plasmid # 20581 ; http://n2t.net/addgene:20581 ; RRID:Addgene_20581)
