[The description below was written by a language model from this plasmid's Addgene catalogue record.]
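Description:
pWZL Neo Myr Flag PIP5K1B is a retroviral mammalian expression plasmid carrying the human PIP5K1B open reading frame (phosphatidylinositol-4-phosphate 5-kinase, type I, beta; also known as MSS4 or STM7) in the Gateway destination backbone pWZL-Neo-Myr-Flag-DEST. It is propagated in bacteria under ampicillin selection, and a recombination-deficient strain is recommended because retroviral vectors contain repeated sequences that are prone to rearrangement. In mammalian cells, stable transductants are selected through the neomycin resistance marker using G418. No feature table is available. The promoter driving the insert, the origin of replication, the copy number and the arrangement of the viral elements are therefore not stated in the record.

The ORF was first cloned into a Gateway entry vector. It was then moved by LR recombination into the destination vector so that it lies downstream of backbone-encoded N-terminal myristoylation and Flag sequences. A myristoylation signal generally directs lipid modification of the N-terminus and targets the fusion protein to membranes, a strategy commonly used to promote constitutive activity of kinases. The Flag epitope allows detection or immunoprecipitation of the expressed protein.

The construct belongs to a library of myristoylated, Flag-tagged kinase clones assembled for an integrative genomic study of breast cancer oncogenes. It is suited to retroviral delivery and stable overexpression of membrane-targeted PIP5K1B in gain-of-function screens or follow-up assays. The depositors note that the identity of the gene has been verified, but the clone has not been fully sequenced, so minor mutations cannot be excluded.
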