>Addgene plasmid #20581 | pWZL Neo Myr Flag PIP5K1B | addgene partial sequence | sequence record 26407 | 20581 with pWZL-Fwd
CCTCACTCCTTCTCTAGGCGCCGGCCGGATCCAGAATTCGCCACCATGGGGTCTTCAAAATCTAAACCAA
AGGACCCCAGCCAGCGCCGGCGCAGGATCCGAGGTTACCTTGACTACAAAGACGATGACGACAAGCAATT
GACAAGTTTGTACAAAAAAGTTGGCATGTCTTCTGCTGCTGAAAATGGAGAGGCAGCACCTGGAAAACAA
AATGAAGAAAAAACCTATAAAAAGACACAAGTGAAAAACCAAATCCTGTCTCGTTTACCCAAGATTCCGT
GTACATTCATTCAAGCATGGACCAACACAGAGATGATTACGTTGCTAGCCTGTTATTACTTCAGATCAGT
TTCAACTGCATCATCTGCTATTAAAGGTGCTATTCAGCTGGGAATAGGATACACAGTGGGTAATCTCACT
TCCAAGCCAGAACGAGATGTTCTTATGCAAGACTTTTATGTGGTGGAAAGTGTGTTCCTACCCAGCGAAG
GGAGCAATCTGACCCCAGCACATCACTACCCAGACTTTAGATTTAAGACATACGCTCCATTAGCATTCCG
ATATTTCAGAGAACTTTTTGGTATCAAGCCTGATGATTACTTGTATTCCATCTGCAGTGAACCTCTAATA
GAACTGTCTAACCCTGGAGCCAGTGGATCCTTGTTTTTTGTGACCAGTGATGATGAATTTATCATCAAAA
CAGTTCAGCACAAAGAAGCTGAGTTTCTTCAGAAGCTACTGCCAGGCTATTACATGAATTTAAACCAGAA
TCCAAGGACTCTTTTGCCAAATTTTA
